>Addgene plasmid #217677 | pFuse-STOP | addgene full sequence | sequence record 429986 | Addgene NGS Result
GGATCTGCGATCGCTCCGGTGCCCGTCAGTGGGCAGAGCGCACATCGCCCACAGTCCCCGAGAAGTTGGG
GGGAGGGGTCGGCAATTGAACGGGTGCCTAGAGAAGGTGGCGCGGGGTAAACTGGGAAAGTGATGTCGTG
TACTGGCTCCGCCTTTTTCCCGAGGGTGGGGGAGAACCGTATATAAGTGCAGTAGTCGCCGTGAACGTTC
TTTTTCGCAACGGGTTTGCCGCCAGAACACAGCTGAAGCTTCGAGGGGCTCGCATCTCTCCTTCACGCGC
CCGCCGCCCTACCTGAGGCCGCCATCCACGCCGGTTGAGTCGCGTTCTGCCGCCTCCCGCCTGTGGTGCC
TCCTGAACTGCGTCCGCCGTCTAGGTAAGTTTAAAGCTCAGGTCGAGACCGGGCCTTTGTCCGGCGCTCC
CTTGGAGCCTACCTAGACTCAGCCGGCTCTCCACGCTTTGCCTGACCCTGCTTGCTCAACTCTACGTCTT
TGTTTCGTTTTCTGTTCTGCGCCGTTACAGATCCAAGCTGTGACCGGCGCCTACCTGAGATCACCGGCGA
AGGAGGGCCACCATGTACAGGATGCAACTCCTGTCTTGCATTGCACTAAGTCTTGCACTTGTCACGAATT
CGTAAATATCGGCCATGGTTAGATCTGACAAAACTCACACATGCCCACCGTGCCCAGCACCTGAACTCCT
GGGGGGACCGTCAGTCTTCCTCTTCCCCCCAAAACCCAAGGACACCCTCATGATCTCCCGGACCCCTGAG
GTCACATGCGTGGTGGTGGACGTGAGCCACGAAGACCCTGAGGTCAAGTTCAACTGGTACGTGGACGGCG
TGGAGGTGCATAATGCCAAGACAAAGCCGCGGGAGGAGCAGTACAACAGCACGTACCGTGTGGTCAGCGT
CCTCACCGTCCTGCACCAGGACTGGCTGAATGGCAAGGAGTACAAGTGCAAGGTCTCCAACAAAGCCCTC
CCAGCCCCCATCGAGAAAACCATCTCCAAAGCCAAAGGGCAGCCCCGAGAACCACAGGTGTACACCCTGC
CCCCATCCCGGGAGGAGATGACCAAGAACCAGGTCAGCCTGACCTGCCTGGTCAAAGGCTTCTATCCCAG
CGACATCGCCGTGGAGTGGGAGAGCAATGGGCAGCCGGAGAACAACTACAAGACCACGCCTCCCGTGCTG
GACTCCGACGGCTCCTTCTTCCTCTACAGCAAGCTCACCGTGGACAAGAGCAGGTGGCAGCAGGGGAACG
TCTTCTCATGCTCCGTGATGCACGAGGCTCTGCACAACCACTACACGCAGAAGAGCCTCTCCCTGTCTCC
GGGTAAATGAGTGCTAGCTGGCCAGACATGATAAGATACATTGATGAGTTTGGACAAACCACAACTAGAA
TGCAGTGAAAAAAATGCTTTATTTGTGAAATTTGTGATGCTATTGCTTTATTTGTAACCATTATAAGCTG
CAATAAACAAGTTAACAACAACAATTGCATTCATTTTATGTTTCAGGTTCAGGGGGAGGTGTGGGAGGTT
TTTTAAAGCAAGTAAAACCTCTACAAATGTGGTATGGAATTAATTCTAAAATACAGCATAGCAAAACTTT
AACCTCCAAATCAAGCCTCTACTTGAATCCTTTTCTGAGGGATGAATAAGGCATAGGCATCAGGGGCTGT
TGCCAATGTGCATTAGCTGTTTGCAGCCTCACCTTCTTTCATGGAGTTTAAGATATAGTGTATTTTCCCA
AGGTTTGAACTAGCTCTTCATTTCTTTATGTTTTAAATGCACTGACCTCCCACATTCCCTTTTTAGTAAA
ATATTCAGAAATAATTTAAATACATCATTGCAATGAAAATAAATGTTTTTTATTAGGCAGAATCCAGATG
CTCAAGGCCCTTCATAATATCCCCCAGTTTAGTAGTTGGACTTAGGGAACAAAGGAACCTTTAATAGAAA
TTGGACAGCAAGAAAGCGAGCTTCTAGCTTATCCTCAGTCCTGCTCCTCTGCCACAAAGTGCACGCAGTT
GCCGGCCGGGTCGCGCAGGGCGAACTCCCGCCCCCACGGCTGCTCGCCGATCTCGGTCATGGCCGGCCCG
GAGGCGTCCCGGAAGTTCGTGGACACGACCTCCGACCACTCGGCGTACAGCTCGTCCAGGCCGCGCACCC
ACACCCAGGCCAGGGTGTTGTCCGGCACCACCTGGTCCTGGACCGCGCTGATGAACAGGGTCACGTCGTC
CCGGACCACACCGGCGAAGTCGTCCTCCACGAAGTCCCGGGAGAACCCGAGCCGGTCGGTCCAGAACTCG
ACCGCTCCGGCGACGTCGCGCGCGGTGAGCACCGGAACGGCACTGGTCAACTTGGCCATGATGGCTCCTC
CTGTCAGGAGAGGAAAGAGAAGAAGGTTAGTACAATTGCTATAGTGAGTTGTATTATACTATGCAGATAT
ACTATGCCAATGATTAATTGTCAAACTAGGGCTGCAGGGTTCATAGTGCCACTTTTCCTGCACTGCCCCA
TCTCCTGCCCACCCTTTCCCAGGCATAGACAGTCAGTGACTTACCAAACTCACAGGAGGGAGAAGGCAGA
AGCTTGAGACAGACCCGCGGGACCGCCGAACTGCGAGGGGACGTGGCTAGGGCGGCTTCTTTTATGGTGC
GCCGGCCCTCGGAGGCAGGGCGCTCGGGGAGGCCTAGCGGCCAATCTGCGGTGGCAGGAGGCGGGGCCGA
AGGCCGTGCCTGACCAATCCGGAGCACATAGGAGTCTCAGCCCCCCGCCCCAAAGCAAGGGGAAGTCACG
CGCCTGTAGCGCCAGCGTGTTGTGAAATGGGGGCTTGGGGGGGTTGGGGCCCTGACTAGTCAAAACAAAC
TCCCATTGACGTCAATGGGGTGGAGACTTGGAAATCCCCGTGAGTCAAACCGCTATCCACGCCCATTGAT
GTACTGCCAAAACCGCATCATCATGGTAATAGCGATGACTAATACGTAGATGTACTGCCAAGTAGGAAAG
TCCCATAAGGTCATGTACTGGGCATAATGCCAGGCGGGCCATTTACCGTCATTGACGTCAATAGGGGGCG
TACTTGGCATATGATACACTTGATGTACTGCCAAGTGGGCAGTTTACCGTAAATACTCCACCCATTGACG
TCAATGGAAAGTCCCTATTGGCGTTACTATGGGAACATACGTCATTATTGACGTCAATGGGCGGGGGTCG
TTGGGCGGTCAGCCAGGCGGGCCATTTACCGTAAGTTATGTAACGCCTGCAGGTTAATTAAGAACATGTG
AGCAAAAGGCCAGCAAAAGGCCAGGAACCGTAAAAAGGCCGCGTTGCTGGCGTTTTTCCATAGGCTCCGC
CCCCCTGACGAGCATCACAAAAATCGACGCTCAAGTCAGAGGTGGCGAAACCCGACAGGACTATAAAGAT
ACCAGGCGTTTCCCCCTGGAAGCTCCCTCGTGCGCTCTCCTGTTCCGACCCTGCCGCTTACCGGATACCT
GTCCGCCTTTCTCCCTTCGGGAAGCGTGGCGCTTTCTCATAGCTCACGCTGTAGGTATCTCAGTTCGGTG
TAGGTCGTTCGCTCCAAGCTGGGCTGTGTGCACGAACCCCCCGTTCAGCCCGACCGCTGCGCCTTATCCG
GTAACTATCGTCTTGAGTCCAACCCGGTAAGACACGACTTATCGCCACTGGCAGCAGCCACTGGTAACAG
GATTAGCAGAGCGAGGTATGTAGGCGGTGCTACAGAGTTCTTGAAGTGGTGGCCTAACTACGGCTACACT
AGAAGAACAGTATTTGGTATCTGCGCTCTGCTGAAGCCAGTTACCTTCGGAAAAAGAGTTGGTAGCTCTT
GATCCGGCAAACAAACCACCGCTGGTAGCGGTGGTTTTTTTGTTTGCAAGCAGCAGATTACGCGCAGAAA
AAAAGGATCTCAAGAAGATCCTTTGATCTTTTCTACGGGGTCTGACGCTCAGTGGAACGAAAACTCACGT
TAAGGGATTTTGGTCATGGCTAGTTAATTAACATTTAAATCAGCGGCCGCAATAAAATATCTTTATTTTC
ATTACATCTGTGTGTTGGTTTTTTGTGTGAATCGTAACTAACATACGCTCTCCATCAAAACAAAACGAAA
CAAAACAAACTAGCAAAATAGGCTGTCCCCAGTGCAAGTGCAGGTGCCAGAACATTTCTCTATCGAA
Features (pLannotate 1.2.2; 14 found; start..end, strand, type, name):
     31..242     +  promoter       EF-1α core promoter: core promoter for human elongation factor EF-1α
    255..523     +  LTR            5' LTR (truncated): truncated 5' long terminal repeat (LTR) from human T-cell leukemia virus (HTLV) type 1
    573..632     +  sig_peptide    IL-2 signal sequence: human interleukin-2 signal sequence
    657..1337    +  CDS            IGHG1 (fragment): IGHG1_HUMAN - Experimental evidence at protein level: Swiss-Prot protein existence level 1. Constant region of immunoglobulin heavy chains. Immunoglobulins, also known as antibodies, are membrane-bound or secreted glycoproteins produced by B lymphocytes. In the recognition phase of humoral immunity, the membrane-bound immunoglobulins serve as receptors which, upon binding of a specific antigen, trigger the clonal expansion and differentiation of B lymphocytes into immunoglobulins- secreting plasma cells. Secreted immunoglobulins mediate the effector phase of humoral immunity, which results in
   1362..1483    -  polyA_signal   SV40 poly(A) signal: SV40 polyadenylation signal
   1506..1577    -  CDS            large T antigen (fragment): large T antigen from SV40 (simian virus 40)
   1587..1981    -  polyA_signal   β-globin poly(A): human β-globin polyadenylation signal
   1998..2369    -  CDS            ble: BLE_STRHI - Experimental evidence at protein level: Swiss-Prot protein existence level 1. Binding protein with a strong affinity to the bleomycin family of antibiotics. From Streptoalloteichus hindustanus.
   2431..2474    -  promoter       EM7 promoter (fragment): synthetic bacterial promoter&nbsp
   2861..2960    -  promoter       CMV promoter (fragment): human cytomegalovirus (CMV) immediate early promoter
   2962..3265    -  enhancer       CMV enhancer: human cytomegalovirus immediate early enhancer
   3345..3933    -  rep_origin     ori: high-copy-number ColE1/pMB1/pBR322/pUC origin of replication
   4041..4089    +  polyA_signal   poly(A) signal: synthetic polyadenylation signal
   4100..4191    +  misc_feature   pause site: RNA polymerase II transcriptional pause signal from the human α2 globin gene
