[The description below was written by a language model from this plasmid's Addgene catalogue record and pLannotate feature annotations shown in this document.]
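Description:
pFuse-STOP is a mammalian expression plasmid of about 4.2 kb derived from the pFuse-hIgG1-Fc2 backbone, deposited as an empty-vector control. It carries no insert. Instead, according to the record, a stop codon has been placed ahead of the Fc-encoding region, so that the human IgG1 Fc portion normally fused to a protein of interest in this vector family is not expected to be produced. The stop codon itself is not annotated as a separate feature, so its exact position relative to the signal sequence is not stated.

The main expression cassette is driven by a composite promoter consisting of the human EF-1α core promoter joined to a truncated HTLV-1 5′ LTR segment, an arrangement commonly used to boost transcription and mRNA stability. This is followed by the human interleukin-2 signal sequence, which in the parental vector directs fusion proteins into the secretory pathway. Next come the IGHG1 constant-region fragment encoding the Fc and an annotated SV40 polyadenylation signal.

A second cassette on the opposite strand provides selection. The ble gene from Streptoalloteichus hindustanus confers resistance to Zeocin/bleomycin-family antibiotics. It sits downstream of both a CMV enhancer/promoter, for expression in mammalian cells, and the bacterial EM7 promoter, for expression in E. coli, and ends with a human β-globin poly(A) signal. One marker can therefore serve in both hosts. A high-copy ColE1/pUC-type origin supports propagation in bacteria. A synthetic poly(A) signal and an α2-globin transcriptional pause site lie upstream of the EF-1α promoter and help limit read-through transcription into the expression cassette.

The plasmid is intended as a negative control alongside pFuse-based Fc-fusion constructs, and its associated publication concerns tethered agonist signaling in adhesion G protein-coupled receptors.
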