Addgene plasmid #217677: pFuse-STOP
Purpose: (Empty Backbone) Empty vector control plasmid containing a stop codon prior to the Fc encoding region
Depositing lab: Stephen Blacklow. Depositing organization: Harvard Medical School. Publication: Heterogeneity of tethered agonist signaling in adhesion G protein-coupled receptors. Dates AN, Jones DTD, Smith JS, Skiba MA, Rich MF, Burruss MM, Kruse AC, Blacklow SC. Cell Chem Biol. 2024 Aug 15;31(8):1542-1553.e4. doi: 10.1016/j.chembiol.2024.03.004. Epub 2024 Apr 11. PubMed 38608683.
Backbone
  Vector backbone: pFuse-hIgG1-Fc2
  Vector type: Mammalian Expression
Growth in bacteria
  Bacterial resistance: Bleocin (Zeocin), 50 μg/mL
  Growth temperature: 37°C
  Growth strain: DH5alpha
  Copy number: High Copy
Gene/Insert
  Gene/Insert name: None
Terms and licenses: Academic/Nonprofit Terms; Industry Terms: Not Available to Industry
Depositor comments: Please visit https://www.biorxiv.org/content/10.1101/2022.07.14.500097v2 for bioRxiv preprint.
How to cite: pFuse-STOP was a gift from Stephen Blacklow (Addgene plasmid # 217677 ; http://n2t.net/addgene:217677 ; RRID:Addgene_217677)
